Addgene plasmid #218555: pb-CAGGS-dCas9-blasto
Purpose: Encodes CAG promoter-driven dCas9 with a C-terminal bipartite SV40 NLS, along with blasticidin resistance
Depositing lab: Alejandro Chavez. Depositing organization: Columbia University. Publication: Combinatorial protein engineering identifies potent CRISPR activators with reduced toxicity. Giddins M, Kratz AF, De Los Santos MB, Forget A, Tiwari R, Jang G, Blazejewski T, Qin C, Huang Y, Lao YH, Falconer T, Leong KW, Krogan N, Staller M, Wang H, Wei L, Chavez A. Nat Commun. 2025 Nov 20;16(1):11114. doi: 10.1038/s41467-025-65986-4. PubMed 41266370.
Backbone
  Vector backbone: PiggyBac transposon
  Vector type: Mammalian Expression, CRISPR ; PiggyBac transposition
  Selectable markers: Blasticidin
Growth in bacteria
  Bacterial resistance: Ampicillin, 100 μg/mL
  Growth temperature: 30°C
  Growth strain: NEB Stable
  Copy number: High Copy
Gene/Insert
  Gene/Insert name: dCas9
  Species: S. pyogenes
  Mutation: Cas9 mutations to make dCas9=D10A+D839A+H840A+N863A
  Tag / fusion protein: 2xSV40NLS (C terminal on insert)
  Cloning method: Restriction Enzyme; 5′ cloning site unknown (unknown if destroyed)
Terms and licenses: Academic/Nonprofit Terms; Industry Terms: Not Available to Industry
How to cite: pb-CAGGS-dCas9-blasto was a gift from Alejandro Chavez (Addgene plasmid # 218555 ; http://n2t.net/addgene:218555 ; RRID:Addgene_218555)
