[The description below was written by a language model from this plasmid's Addgene catalogue record and pLannotate feature annotations shown in this document.]
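Description:
pb-CAGGS-dCas9-blasto is a PiggyBac transposon plasmid of about 11.9 kb for stable expression of catalytically dead Streptococcus pyogenes Cas9 in mammalian cells. It is propagated in E. coli as a high-copy plasmid through a ColE1/pUC-type origin and selected with ampicillin via the β-lactamase gene. An f1 origin and remnants of a lacZα/lac promoter cloning region are also present from the bacterial backbone. The automated feature table does not call out the PiggyBac terminal repeats, although the catalogue entry describes the backbone as a PiggyBac transposon. Short fragments matching phage lambda sequence flank the mammalian cassettes and look like backbone or stuffer sequence, not functional genes.

The main cassette uses the CAG (CAGGS) promoter, made up of the CMV immediate-early enhancer, the chicken β-actin promoter and a chimeric β-actin/β-globin intron, to give strong, broadly active transcription of dCas9. This is the "Cas9m4" version carrying D10A, D839A, H840A and N863A, which retains guide RNA-directed DNA binding but cannot cut DNA. According to the record it carries a C-terminal bipartite (2x) SV40 nuclear localisation signal, and an HSV TK polyadenylation signal lies downstream. A second cassette places the blasticidin S deaminase gene under an EF-1α core promoter with an SV40 poly(A) signal, allowing blasticidin selection of cells that have taken up the construct.

When supplied together with a PiggyBac transposase, the cassette between the transposon ends can integrate into the genome to produce stable dCas9 lines. No activator or repressor domain is recorded. Given that the associated study concerns engineered CRISPR activators, the plasmid plausibly serves as an effector-less dCas9 control or parental scaffold, though the record does not say so.
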