Features (pLannotate 1.2.2; 20 found; start..end, strand, type, name):
      1..105     -  promoter       AmpR promoter: bla
    158..586     -  rep_origin     f1 ori (sequence partly withheld): f1 bacteriophage origin of replication; arrow indicates direction of (+) strand synthesis
    591..746     -  CDS            lacZα (fragment): LacZα fragment of β-galactosidase; lacZ fragment
    748..867     +  CDS            B (fragment): PORTL_LAMBD - Experimental evidence at protein level: Swiss-Prot protein existence level 1. Forms the portal vertex of the capsid (PubMed:6228056, PubMed:6232391). This portal plays critical roles in head assembly, genome packaging, neck/tail attachment, and genome ejection (Probable). The portal protein multimerizes as a single ring-shaped homododecamer arranged around a central channel (PubMed:6232391). Binds to the terminase subunits to form the packaging machine (PubMed:7799432). From Escherichia phage lambda (Bacteriophage lambda).
   1357..1736    +  enhancer       CMV enhancer: human cytomegalovirus immediate early enhancer
   1738..2015    +  promoter       chicken β-actin promoter: No description available
   2016..3032    +  intron         chimeric intron: chimera between introns from chicken β-actin and rabbit β-globin
   3135..7238    +  CDS            Cas9m4: catalytically dead mutant of the Cas9 endonuclease from the Streptococcus pyogenes Type II CRISPR/Cas system RNA-guided DNA-binding protein that lacks endonuclease activity due to the mutations D10A, D839A, H840A, and N863A (Mali et al., 2013)
   7538..7586    +  polyA_signal   HSV TK poly(A) signal: herpes simplex virus thymidine kinase polyadenylation signal (Cole and Stacy, 1985)
   7818..8029    +  promoter       EF-1α core promoter: core promoter for human elongation factor EF-1α
   8045..8443    +  CDS            BSD: blasticidin S deaminase; Aspergillus terreus BSD; confers resistance to blasticidin
   8447..8568    +  polyA_signal   SV40 poly(A) signal: SV40 polyadenylation signal
   8586..8678    +  ncRNA          G-CSF SLDE: Accession: RF00183 - G-CSF factor stem-loop destabilising element (SLDE)
   9375..9842    +  CDS            B (fragment): PORTL_LAMBD - Experimental evidence at protein level: Swiss-Prot protein existence level 1. Forms the portal vertex of the capsid (PubMed:6228056, PubMed:6232391). This portal plays critical roles in head assembly, genome packaging, neck/tail attachment, and genome ejection (Probable). The portal protein multimerizes as a single ring-shaped homododecamer arranged around a central channel (PubMed:6232391). Binds to the terminase subunits to form the packaging machine (PubMed:7799432). From Escherichia phage lambda (Bacteriophage lambda).
   9878..9900    -  protein_bind   lac operator (fragment): The lac repressor binds to the lac operator to inhibit transcription in E. coli. This inhibition can be relieved by adding lactose or isopropyl-β-D-thiogalactopyranoside (IPTG). lac repressor encoded by lacI
   9904..9934    -  promoter       lac promoter: promoter for the E. coli lac operon
   9949..9970    -  protein_bind   CAP binding site: CAP binding activates transcription in the presence of cAMP. E. coli catabolite activator protein
   9983..10075   -  CDS            lacI (fragment): lac repressor; lacI; The lac repressor binds to the lac operator to inhibit transcription in E. coli. This inhibition can be relieved by adding lactose or isopropyl-β-D-thiogalactopyranoside (IPTG).
  10258..10846   -  rep_origin     ori: high-copy-number ColE1/pMB1/pBR322/pUC origin of replication
  11017..11877   -  CDS            AmpR: β-lactamase; bla; confers resistance to ampicillin, carbenicillin, and related antibiotics
>Addgene plasmid #218555 | pb-CAGGS-dCas9-blasto | addgene full sequence | sequence record 431930 | Addgene NGS Result
ACTCTTCCTTTTTCAATATTATTGAAGCATTTATCAGGGTTATTGTCTCATGAGCGGATACATATTTGAA
TGTATTTAGAAAAATAAACAAATAGGGGTTCCGCGCACATTTCCCCGAAAAGTGCCACCTAAATTGTAAG
CGTTAATATTTTGTTAAAATTCGCGTTAAATTTTTGTTAAATCAGCTCATTTTTTAACCAATAGGCCGAA
ATCGGCAAAATCCCTTATAAATCAAAAGAATAGACCGAGATAGGGT
[37 nt withheld, positions 257-293]
AAAGAACGTGGACTCCAACGTCAAAGG
[49 nt withheld, positions 321-369]
T
[91 nt withheld, positions 371-461]
G
[124 nt withheld, positions 463-586]
CCCATTCGCCATTCAGGCTGCGCAACTGTTGGGAAGGGCGATCGGTGCGGGCCTCTTCGCTATTACGCCA
GCTGGCGAAAGGGGGATGTGCTGCAAGGCGATTAAGTTGGGTAACGCCAGGGTTTTCCCAGTCACGACGT
TGTAAAACGACGGCCAGTGAGCGCGCCTCGTTCATTCACGTTTTTGAACCCGTGGAGGACGGGCAGACTC
GCGGTGCAAATGTGTTTTACAGCGTGATGGAGCAGATGAAGATGCTCGACACGCTGCAGAACACGCAGCT
AGATTAACCCTAGAAAGATAATCATATTGTGACGTACGTTAAAGATAATCATGTGTAAAATTGACGCATG
TGTTTTATCGGTCTGTATATCGAGGTTTATTTATTAATTTGAATAGATATTAAGTTTTATTATATTTACA
CTTACATACTAATAATAAATTCAACAAACAATTTATTTATGTTTATTTATTTATTAAAAAAAACAAAAAC
TCAAAATTTCTTCTATAAAGTAACAAAACTTTTATGAGGGACAGCCCCCCCCCAAAGCCCCCAGGGATGT
AATTACGTCCCTCCCCCGCTAGGGGGCAGCAGCGAGCCGCCCGGGGCTCCGCTCCGGTCCGGCGCTCCCC
CCGCATCCCCGAGCCGGCAGCGTGCGGGGACAGCCCGGGCACGGGGAAGGTGGCACGGGATCGCTTTCCT
CTGAACGCTTCTCGCTGCTCTTTGAGCCTGCAGACACCTGGGGGGATACGGGGAAAAGGCCTCCACGGCC
GACATTGATTATTGACTAGTTATTAATAGTAATCAATTACGGGGTCATTAGTTCATAGCCCATATATGGA
GTTCCGCGTTACATAACTTACGGTAAATGGCCCGCCTGGCTGACCGCCCAACGACCCCCGCCCATTGACG
TCAATAATGACGTATGTTCCCATAGTAACGCCAATAGGGACTTTCCATTGACGTCAATGGGTGGAGTATT
TACGGTAAACTGCCCACTTGGCAGTACATCAAGTGTATCATATGCCAAGTACGCCCCCTATTGACGTCAA
TGACGGTAAATGGCCCGCCTGGCATTATGCCCAGTACATGACCTTATGGGACTTTCCTACTTGGCAGTAC
ATCTACGTATTAGTCATCGCTATTACCATGGTCGAGGTGAGCCCCACGTTCTGCTTCACTCTCCCCATCT
CCCCCCCCTCCCCACCCCCAATTTTGTATTTATTTATTTTTTAATTATTTTGTGCAGCGATGGGGGCGGG
GGGGGGGGGGGGGCGCGCGCCAGGCGGGGCGGGGCGGGGCGAGGGGCGGGGCGGGGCGAGGCGGAGAGGT
GCGGCGGCAGCCAATCAGAGCGGCGCGCTCCGAAAGTTTCCTTTTATGGCGAGGCGGCGGCGGCGGCGGC
CCTATAAAAAGCGAAGCGCGCGGCGGGCGGGAGTCGCTGCGCGCTGCCTTCGCCCCGTGCCCCGCTCCGC
CGCCGCCTCGCGCCGCCCGCCCCGGCTCTGACTGACCGCGTTACTCCCACAGGTGAGCGGGCGGGACGGC
CCTTCTCCTCCGGGCTGTAATTAGCGCTTGGTTTAATGACGGCTTGTTTCTTTTCTGTGGCTGCGTGAAA
GCCTTGAGGGGCTCCGGGAGGGCCCTTTGTGCGGGGGGAGCGGCTCGGGGGGTGCGTGCGTGTGTGTGTG
CGTGGGGAGCGCCGCGTGCGGCTCCGCGCTGCCCGGCGGCTGTGAGCGCTGCGGGCGCGGCGCGGGGCTT
TTTGCGCTCCGCAGTGTGCGCGAGGGGAGCGCGGCCGGGGGCGGTGCCCCGCGGTGCGGGGGGGGCTGCG
AGGGGAACAAAGGCTGCGTGCGGGGTGTGTGCGTGGGGGGGTGAGCAGGGGGTGTGGGCGCGTCGGTCGG
GCTGCAACCCCCCCTGCACCCCCCTCCCCGAGTTGCTGAGCACGGCCCGGCTTCGGGTGCGGGGCTCCGT
ACGGGGCGTGGCGCGGGGCTCGCCGTGCCGGGCGGGGGGTGGCGGCAGGTGGGGGTGCCGGGCGGGGCGG
GGCCGCCTCGGGCCGGGGAGGGCTCGGGGGAGGGGCGCGGCGGCCCCCGGAGCGCCGGCGGCTGTCGAGG
CGCGGCGAGCCGCAGCCATTGCCTTTTATGGTAATCGTGCGAGAGGGCGCAGGGACTTCCTTTGTCCCAA
ATCTGTGCGGAGCCGAAATCTGGGAGGCGCCGCCGCACCCCCTCTAGCGGGCGCGGGGCGAAGCGGTGCG
GCGCCGGCAGGAAGGAAATGGGCGGGGAGGGCCTTCGTGCGTCGCCGCGCCGCCGTCCCCTTCTCCCTCT
CCAGCCTCGGGGCTGTCCGCGGGGGGACGGCTGCCTTCGGGGGGGACGGGGCAGGGCGGGGTTCGGCTTC
TGGCGTGTGACCGGCGGCTCTAGAGCCTCTGCTAACCATGTTCATGCCTTCTTCTTTTTCCTACAGCTCC
TGGGCAACGTGCTGGTTATTGTGCTGTCTCATCATTTTGGCAAAGAATCTAGATACCCTCGTAAAGGTCT
AGAGCTAGCGGATCGAACCCTTGCCACCATGGACAAGAAGTACTCCATTGGGCTCGCTATCGGCACAAAC
AGCGTCGGCTGGGCCGTCATTACGGACGAGTACAAGGTGCCGAGCAAAAAATTCAAAGTTCTGGGCAATA
CCGATCGCCACAGCATAAAGAAGAACCTCATTGGCGCCCTCCTGTTCGACTCCGGGGAGACGGCCGAAGC
CACGCGGCTCAAAAGAACAGCACGGCGCAGATATACCCGCAGAAAGAATCGGATCTGCTACCTGCAGGAG
ATCTTTAGTAATGAGATGGCTAAGGTGGATGACTCTTTCTTCCATAGGCTGGAGGAGTCCTTTTTGGTGG
AGGAGGATAAAAAGCACGAGCGCCACCCAATCTTTGGCAATATCGTGGACGAGGTGGCGTACCATGAAAA
GTACCCAACCATATATCATCTGAGGAAGAAGCTTGTAGACAGTACTGATAAGGCTGACTTGCGGTTGATC
TATCTCGCGCTGGCGCATATGATCAAATTTCGGGGACACTTCCTCATCGAGGGGGACCTGAACCCAGACA
ACAGCGATGTCGACAAACTCTTTATCCAACTGGTTCAGACTTACAATCAGCTTTTCGAAGAGAACCCGAT
CAACGCATCCGGAGTTGACGCCAAAGCAATCCTGAGCGCTAGGCTGTCCAAATCCCGGCGGCTCGAAAAC
CTCATCGCACAGCTCCCTGGGGAGAAGAAGAACGGCCTGTTTGGTAATCTTATCGCCCTGTCACTCGGGC
TGACCCCCAACTTTAAATCTAACTTCGACCTGGCCGAAGATGCCAAGCTTCAACTGAGCAAAGACACCTA
CGATGATGATCTCGACAATCTGCTGGCCCAGATCGGCGACCAGTACGCAGACCTTTTTTTGGCGGCAAAG
AACCTGTCAGACGCCATTCTGCTGAGTGATATTCTGCGAGTGAACACGGAGATCACCAAAGCTCCGCTGA
GCGCTAGTATGATCAAGCGCTATGATGAGCACCACCAAGACTTGACTTTGCTGAAGGCCCTTGTCAGACA
GCAACTGCCTGAGAAGTACAAGGAAATTTTCTTCGATCAGTCTAAAAATGGCTACGCCGGATACATTGAC
GGCGGAGCAAGCCAGGAGGAATTTTACAAATTTATTAAGCCCATCTTGGAAAAAATGGACGGCACCGAGG
AGCTGCTGGTAAAGCTTAACAGAGAAGATCTGTTGCGCAAACAGCGCACTTTCGACAATGGAAGCATCCC
CCACCAGATTCACCTGGGCGAACTGCACGCTATCCTCAGGCGGCAAGAGGATTTCTACCCCTTTTTGAAA
GATAACAGGGAAAAGATTGAGAAAATCCTCACATTTCGGATACCCTACTATGTAGGCCCCCTCGCCCGGG
GAAATTCCAGATTCGCGTGGATGACTCGCAAATCAGAAGAGACCATCACTCCCTGGAACTTCGAGGAAGT
CGTGGATAAGGGGGCCTCTGCCCAGTCCTTCATCGAAAGGATGACTAACTTTGATAAAAATCTGCCTAAC
GAAAAGGTGCTTCCTAAACACTCTCTGCTGTACGAGTACTTCACAGTTTATAACGAGCTCACCAAGGTCA
AATACGTCACAGAAGGGATGAGAAAGCCAGCATTCCTGTCTGGAGAGCAGAAGAAAGCTATCGTGGACCT
CCTCTTCAAGACGAACCGGAAAGTTACCGTGAAACAGCTCAAAGAAGACTATTTCAAAAAGATTGAATGT
TTCGACTCTGTTGAAATCAGCGGAGTGGAGGATCGCTTCAACGCATCCCTGGGAACGTATCACGATCTCC
TGAAAATCATTAAAGACAAGGACTTCCTGGACAATGAGGAGAACGAGGACATTCTTGAGGACATTGTCCT
CACCCTTACGTTGTTTGAAGATAGGGAGATGATTGAAGAACGCTTGAAAACTTACGCTCATCTCTTCGAC
GACAAAGTCATGAAACAGCTCAAGAGGCGCCGATATACAGGATGGGGGCGGCTGTCAAGAAAACTGATCA
ATGGGATCCGAGACAAGCAGAGTGGAAAGACAATCCTGGATTTTCTTAAGTCCGATGGATTTGCCAACCG
GAACTTCATGCAGTTGATCCATGATGACTCTCTCACCTTTAAGGAGGACATCCAGAAAGCACAAGTTTCT
GGCCAGGGGGACAGTCTTCACGAGCACATCGCTAATCTTGCAGGTAGCCCAGCTATCAAAAAGGGAATAC
TGCAGACCGTTAAGGTCGTGGATGAACTCGTCAAAGTAATGGGAAGGCATAAGCCCGAGAATATCGTTAT
CGAGATGGCCCGAGAGAACCAAACTACCCAGAAGGGACAGAAGAACAGTAGGGAAAGGATGAAGAGGATT
GAAGAGGGTATAAAAGAACTGGGGTCCCAAATCCTTAAGGAACACCCAGTTGAAAACACCCAGCTTCAGA
ATGAGAAGCTCTACCTGTACTACCTGCAGAACGGCAGGGACATGTACGTGGATCAGGAACTGGACATCAA
TCGGCTCTCCGACTACGACGTGGCTGCTATCGTGCCCCAGTCTTTTCTCAAAGATGATTCTATTGATAAT
AAAGTGTTGACAAGATCCGATAAAGCTAGAGGGAAGAGTGATAACGTCCCCTCAGAAGAAGTTGTCAAGA
AAATGAAAAATTATTGGCGGCAGCTGCTGAACGCCAAACTGATCACACAACGGAAGTTCGATAATCTGAC
TAAGGCTGAACGAGGTGGCCTGTCTGAGTTGGATAAAGCCGGCTTCATCAAAAGGCAGCTTGTTGAGACA
CGCCAGATCACCAAGCACGTGGCCCAAATTCTCGATTCACGCATGAACACCAAGTACGATGAAAATGACA
AACTGATTCGAGAGGTGAAAGTTATTACTCTGAAGTCTAAGCTGGTCTCAGATTTCAGAAAGGACTTTCA
GTTTTATAAGGTGAGAGAGATCAACAATTACCACCATGCGCATGATGCCTACCTGAATGCAGTGGTAGGC
ACTGCACTTATCAAAAAATATCCCAAGCTTGAATCTGAATTTGTTTACGGAGACTATAAAGTGTACGATG
TTAGGAAAATGATCGCAAAGTCTGAGCAGGAAATAGGCAAGGCCACCGCTAAGTACTTCTTTTACAGCAA
TATTATGAATTTTTTCAAGACCGAGATTACACTGGCCAATGGAGAGATTCGGAAGCGACCACTTATCGAA
ACAAACGGAGAAACAGGAGAAATCGTGTGGGACAAGGGTAGGGATTTCGCGACAGTCCGGAAGGTCCTGT
CCATGCCGCAGGTGAACATCGTTAAAAAGACCGAAGTACAGACCGGAGGCTTCTCCAAGGAAAGTATCCT
CCCGAAAAGGAACAGCGACAAGCTGATCGCACGCAAAAAAGATTGGGACCCCAAGAAATACGGCGGATTC
GATTCTCCTACAGTCGCTTACAGTGTACTGGTTGTGGCCAAAGTGGAGAAAGGGAAGTCTAAAAAACTCA
AAAGCGTCAAGGAACTGCTGGGCATCACAATCATGGAGCGATCAAGCTTCGAAAAAAACCCCATCGACTT
TCTCGAGGCGAAAGGATATAAAGAGGTCAAAAAAGACCTCATCATTAAGCTTCCCAAGTACTCTCTCTTT
GAGCTTGAAAACGGCCGGAAACGAATGCTCGCTAGTGCGGGCGAGCTGCAGAAAGGTAACGAGCTGGCAC
TGCCCTCTAAATACGTTAATTTCTTGTATCTGGCCAGCCACTATGAAAAGCTCAAAGGGTCTCCCGAAGA
TAATGAGCAGAAGCAGCTGTTCGTGGAACAACACAAACACTACCTTGATGAGATCATCGAGCAAATAAGC
GAATTCTCCAAAAGAGTGATCCTCGCCGACGCTAACCTCGATAAGGTGCTTTCTGCTTACAATAAGCACA
GGGATAAGCCCATCAGGGAGCAGGCAGAAAACATTATCCACTTGTTTACTCTGACCAACTTGGGCGCGCC
TGCAGCCTTCAAGTACTTCGACACCACCATAGACAGAAAGCGGTACACCTCTACAAAGGAGGTCCTGGAC
GCCACACTGATTCATCAGTCAATTACGGGGCTCTATGAAACAAGAATCGACCTCTCTCAGCTCGGTGGAG
ACAGCAGGGCTGACCCCAAGAAGAAGAGGAAGGTGGGTTCTGGAAAACGGACAGCGGACGGTAGCGAGTT
TGAGAGTCCGAAGAAAAAGAGGAAAGTAGAGGGTGGTTCTGCCGGTGGCTCCGGTTCTGGCTCCAGCGGT
GGCAGCTCTGGTGCGTCCGGCACGGGTACTGCGGGTGGCACTGGCAGCGGTTCCGGTACTGGCTCTGGCG
CTGTACAGTGATAACCTCCTAGGTGAGTTTAAACGGGGGAGGCTAACTGAAACACGGAAGGAGACAATAC
CGGAAGGAACCCGCGCTATGACGGCAATAAAAAGACAGAATAAAACGCACGGGTGTTGGGTCGTTTGTTC
ATAAACGCGGGGTTCGGTCCCAGGGCTGGCACTCTGTCGATACCCCACCGAGACCCCATTGGGGCCAATA
CGCCCGCGTTTCTTCCTTTTCCCCACCCCACCCCCCAAGTTCGGGTGAAGGCCCAGGGCTCGCAGCCAAT
GTCGGGGCGGCAGGCCCTGCCATAGCAGATCTGCGAAATCGGATCCGCGGCCGCACTGATTCTAGCTGCA
GAGGCTCCGGTGCCCGTCAGTGGGCAGAGCGCACATCGCCCACAGTCCCCGAGAAGTTGGGGGGAGGGGT
CGGCAATTGAACCGGTGCCTAGAGAAGGTGGCGCGGGGTAAACTGGGAAAGTGATGTCGTGTACTGGCTC
CGCCTTTTTCCCGAGGGTGGGGGAGAACCGTATATAAGTGCAGTAGTCGCCGTGAACGTTCTTTTTCGCA
ACGGGTTTGCCGCCAGAACACAGGATCCTCGAGCCACCATGGCCAAGCCTTTGTCTCAAGAAGAATCCAC
CCTCATTGAAAGAGCAACGGCTACAATCAACAGCATCCCCATCTCTGAAGACTACAGCGTCGCCAGCGCA
GCTCTCTCTAGCGACGGCCGCATCTTCACTGGTGTCAATGTATATCATTTTACTGGGGGACCTTGTGCAG
AACTCGTGGTGCTGGGCACTGCTGCTGCTGCGGCAGCTGGCAACCTGACTTGTATCGTCGCGATCGGAAA
TGAGAACAGGGGCATCTTGAGCCCCTGCGGACGGTGCCGACAGGTGCTTCTCGATCTGCATCCTGGGATC
AAAGCCATAGTGAAGGACAGTGATGGACAGCCGACGGCAGTTGGGATTCGTGAATTGCTGCCCTCTGGTT
ATGTGTGGGAGGGCTAAGTTAACTTGTTTATTGCAGCTTATAATGGTTACAAATAAAGCAATAGCATCAC
AAATTTCACAAATAAAGCATTTTTTTCACTGCATTCTAGTTGTGGTTTGTCCAAACTCATCAATGTATCT
TATCATGTCTGGAATTGACTCAAATGATGTCAATTAGTCTATCAGAAGCTCATCTGGTCTCCCTTCCGGG
GGACAAGACATCCCTGTTTAATATTTAAACAGCAGTGTTCCCAAACTGGGTTCTTATATCCCTTGCTCTG
GTCAACCAGGTTGCAGGGTTTCCTGTCCTCACAGGAACGAAGTCCCTAAAGAAACAGTGGCAGCCAGGTT
TAGCCCCGGAATTGACTGGATTCCTTTTTTAGGGCCCATTGGTATGGCTTTTTCCCCGTATCCCCCCAGG
TGTCTGCAGGCTCAAAGAGCAGCGAGAAGCGTTCAGAGGAAAGCGATCCCGTGCCACCTTCCCCGTGCCC
GGGCTGTCCCCGCACGCTGCCGGCTCGGGGATGCGGGGGGAGCGCCGGACCGGAGCGGAGCCCCGGGCGG
CTCGCTGCTGCCCCCTAGCGGGGGAGGGACGTAATTACATCCCTGGGGGCTTTGGGGGGGGGCTGTCCCT
GATATCTATAACAAGAAAATATATATATAATAAGTTATCACGTAAGTAGAACATGAAATAACAATATAAT
TATCGTATGAGTTAAATCTTAAAAGTCACGTAAAAGATAATCATGCGTCATTTTGACTCACGCGGTCGTT
ATAGTTCAAAATCAGTGACACTTACCGCATTGACAAGCACGCCTCACGGGAGCTCCAAGCGGCGACTGAG
ATGTCCTAAATGCACAGCGACGGATTCGCGCTATTTAGAAAGAGAGAGCAATATTTCAAGAATGCATGCG
TCAATTTTACGCAGACTATCTTTCTAGGGTTAATCTAGCTGCATCAGGATCATATCGTCGGGTCTTTTTT
CCGGCTCAGTCATCGCCCAAGCTGGCGCTATCTGGGCATCGGGGAGGAAGAAGCCCGTGCCTTTTCCCGC
GAGGTTGAAGCGGCATGGAAAGAGTTTGCCGAGGATGACTGCTGCTGCATTGACGTTGAGCGAAAACGCA
CGTTTACCATGATGATTCGGGAAGGTGTGGCCATGCACGCCTTTAACGGTGAACTGTTCGTTCAGGCCAC
CTGGGATACCAGTTCGTCGCGGCTTTTCCGGACACAGTTCCGGATGGTCAGCCCGAAGCGCATCAGCAAC
CCGAACAATACCGGCGACAGCCGGAACTGCCGTGCCGGTGTGCAGATTAATGACAGCGGTGCGGCGCTGG
GATATTACGTCAGCGAGGACGGGTATCCTGGCTGGATGCCGCAGAAATGGACATGGATACCCCGTGAGTT
ACCCGGCGGGCGCGCTTGGCGTAATCATGGTCATAGCTGTTTCCTGTGTGAAATTGTTATCCGCTCACAA
TTCCACACAACATACGAGCCGGAAGCATAAAGTGTAAAGCCTGGGGTGCCTAATGAGTGAGCTAACTCAC
ATTAATTGCGTTGCGCTCACTGCCCGCTTTCCAGTCGGGAAACCTGTCGTGCCAGCTGCATTAATGAATC
GGCCAACGCGCGGGGAGAGGCGGTTTGCGTATTGGGCGCTCTTCCGCTTCCTCGCTCACTGACTCGCTGC
GCTCGGTCGTTCGGCTGCGGCGAGCGGTATCAGCTCACTCAAAGGCGGTAATACGGTTATCCACAGAATC
AGGGGATAACGCAGGAAAGAACATGTGAGCAAAAGGCCAGCAAAAGGCCAGGAACCGTAAAAAGGCCGCG
TTGCTGGCGTTTTTCCATAGGCTCCGCCCCCCTGACGAGCATCACAAAAATCGACGCTCAAGTCAGAGGT
GGCGAAACCCGACAGGACTATAAAGATACCAGGCGTTTCCCCCTGGAAGCTCCCTCGTGCGCTCTCCTGT
TCCGACCCTGCCGCTTACCGGATACCTGTCCGCCTTTCTCCCTTCGGGAAGCGTGGCGCTTTCTCATAGC
TCACGCTGTAGGTATCTCAGTTCGGTGTAGGTCGTTCGCTCCAAGCTGGGCTGTGTGCACGAACCCCCCG
TTCAGCCCGACCGCTGCGCCTTATCCGGTAACTATCGTCTTGAGTCCAACCCGGTAAGACACGACTTATC
GCCACTGGCAGCAGCCACTGGTAACAGGATTAGCAGAGCGAGGTATGTAGGCGGTGCTACAGAGTTCTTG
AAGTGGTGGCCTAACTACGGCTACACTAGAAGAACAGTATTTGGTATCTGCGCTCTGCTGAAGCCAGTTA
CCTTCGGAAAAAGAGTTGGTAGCTCTTGATCCGGCAAACAAACCACCGCTGGTAGCGGTGGTTTTTTTGT
TTGCAAGCAGCAGATTACGCGCAGAAAAAAAGGATCTCAAGAAGATCCTTTGATCTTTTCTACGGGGTCT
GACGCTCAGTGGAACGAAAACTCACGTTAAGGGATTTTGGTCATGAGATTATCAAAAAGGATCTTCACCT
AGATCCTTTTAAATTAAAAATGAAGTTTTAAATCAATCTAAAGTATATATGAGTAAACTTGGTCTGACAG
TTACCAATGCTTAATCAGTGAGGCACCTATCTCAGCGATCTGTCTATTTCGTTCATCCATAGTTGCCTGA
CTCCCCGTCGTGTAGATAACTACGATACGGGAGGGCTTACCATCTGGCCCCAGTGCTGCAATGATACCGC
GAGACCCACGCTCACCGGCTCCAGATTTATCAGCAATAAACCAGCCAGCCGGAAGGGCCGAGCGCAGAAG
TGGTCCTGCAACTTTATCCGCCTCCATCCAGTCTATTAATTGTTGCCGGGAAGCTAGAGTAAGTAGTTCG
CCAGTTAATAGTTTGCGCAACGTTGTTGCCATTGCTACAGGCATCGTGGTGTCACGCTCGTCGTTTGGTA
TGGCTTCATTCAGCTCCGGTTCCCAACGATCAAGGCGAGTTACATGATCCCCCATGTTGTGCAAAAAAGC
GGTTAGCTCCTTCGGTCCTCCGATCGTTGTCAGAAGTAAGTTGGCCGCAGTGTTATCACTCATGGTTATG
GCAGCACTGCATAATTCTCTTACTGTCATGCCATCCGTAAGATGCTTTTCTGTGACTGGTGAGTACTCAA
CCAAGTCATTCTGAGAATAGTGTATGCGGCGACCGAGTTGCTCTTGCCCGGCGTCAATACGGGATAATAC
CGCGCCACATAGCAGAACTTTAAAAGTGCTCATCATTGGAAAACGTTCTTCGGGGCGAAAACTCTCAAGG
ATCTTACCGCTGTTGAGATCCAGTTCGATGTAACCCACTCGTGCACCCAACTGATCTTCAGCATCTTTTA
CTTTCACCAGCGTTTCTGGGTGAGCAAAAACAGGAAGGCAAAATGCCGCAAAAAAGGGAATAAGGGCGAC
ACGGAAATGTTGAATACTCAT
